>Addgene plasmid #103930 | CYTIP_PDZ_1 | addgene full sequence | sequence record 200152 | Addgene NGS Result
TTGACAATTAATCATCGGCTCGTATAATGTGTGGAATTGTGAGCGGATAACAATTTCACACAGGAAACAG
TATTCATGTCCCCTATACTAGGTTATTGGAAAATTAAGGGCCTTGTGCAACCCACTCGACTTCTTTTGGA
ATATCTTGAAGAAAAATATGAAGAGCATTTGTATGAGCGCGATGAAGGTGATAAATGGCGAAACAAAAAG
TTTGAATTGGGTTTGGAGTTTCCCAATCTTCCTTATTATATTGATGGTGATGTTAAATTAACACAGTCTA
TGGCCATCATACGTTATATAGCTGACAAGCACAACATGTTGGGTGGTTGTCCAAAAGAGCGTGCAGAGAT
TTCAATGCTTGAAGGAGCGGTTTTGGATATTAGATACGGTGTTTCGAGAATTGCATATAGTAAAGACTTT
GAAACTCTCAAAGTTGATTTTCTTAGCAAGCTACCTGAAATGCTGAAAATGTTCGAAGATCGTTTATGTC
ATAAAACATATTTAAATGGTGATCATGTAACCCATCCTGACTTCATGTTGTATGACGCTCTTGATGTTGT
TTTATACATGGACCCAATGTGCCTGGATGCGTTCCCAAAATTAGTTTGTTTTAAAAAACGTATTGAAGCT
ATCCCACAAATTGATAAGTACTTGAAATCCAGCAAGTATATAGCATGGCCTTTGCAGGGCTGGCAAGCCA
CGTTTGGTGGTGGCGACCATCCTCCAAAATCGGATCTGGAAGTTCTGTTCCAGGGGCCCCTGGGATCCGG
ACGAAAGCAGCTTGCTTTGACCAGATCAAGTTCTTTAAGTGACTTTTCCTGGTCTCAAAGAAAGCTTGTT
ACTGTGGAGAAGCAGGATAATGAAACATTTGGATTTGAAATTCAGTCTTACAGGCCCCAGAATCAGAATG
CCTGCTCCTCGGAAATGTTCACTTTGATATGCAAAATACAGGAGGACAGCCCAGCTCACTGTGCTGGCCT
GCAAGCTGGTGATGTCCTTGCAAATATCAATGGTGTGAGCACAGAAGGTTTTACCTACAAACAAGTCGTT
GACCTGATCAGATCGTCCGGAAACCTGCTAACGATAGAGACTCTTAATGGAACAATGATTCTGAAAAGAA
CGGAGCTTGAAGCATGAGTCGACTCGAGCGGCCGCATCGTGACTGACTGACGATCTGCCTCGCGCGTTTC
GGTGATGACGGTGAAAACCTCTGACACATGCAGCTCCCGGAGACGGTCACAGCTTGTCTGTAAGCGGATG
CCGGGAGCAGACAAGCCCGTCAGGGCGCGTCAGCGGGTGTTGGCGGGTGTCGGGGCGCAGCCATGACCCA
GTCACGTAGCGATAGCGGAGTGTATAATTCTTGAAGACGAAAGGGCCTCGTGATACGCCTATTTTTATAG
GTTAATGTCATGATAATAATGGTTTCTTAGACGTCAGGTGGCACTTTTCGGGGAAATGTGCGCGGAACCC
CTATTTGTTTATTTTTCTAAATACATTCAAATATGTATCCGCTCATGAGACAATAACCCTGATAAATGCT
TCAATAATATTGAAAAAGGAAGAGTATGAGTATTCAACATTTCCGTGTCGCCCTTATTCCCTTTTTTGCG
GCATTTTGCCTTCCTGTTTTTGCTCACCCAGAAACGCTGGTGAAAGTAAAAGATGCTGAAGATCAGTTGG
GTGCACGAGTGGGTTACATCGAACTGGATCTCAACAGCGGTAAGATCCTTGAGAGTTTTCGCCCCGAAGA
ACGTTTTCCAATGATGAGCACTTTTAAAGTTCTGCTATGTGGCGCGGTATTATCCCGTGTTGACGCCGGG
CAAGAGCAACTCGGTCGCCGCATACACTATTCTCAGAATGACTTGGTTGAGTACTCACCAGTCACAGAAA
AGCATCTTACGGATGGCATGACAGTAAGAGAATTATGCAGTGCTGCCATAACCATGAGTGATAACACTGC
GGCCAACTTACTTCTGACAACGATCGGAGGACCGAAGGAGCTAACCGCTTTTTTGCACAACATGGGGGAT
CATGTAACTCGCCTTGATCGTTGGGAACCGGAGCTGAATGAAGCCATACCAAACGACGAGCGTGACACCA
CGATGCCTGCAGCAATGGCAACAACGTTGCGCAAACTATTAACTGGCGAACTACTTACTCTAGCTTCCCG
GCAACAATTAATAGACTGGATGGAGGCGGATAAAGTTGCAGGACCACTTCTGCGCTCGGCCCTTCCGGCT
GGCTGGTTTATTGCTGATAAATCTGGAGCCGGTGAGCGTGGGTCTCGCGGTATCATTGCAGCACTGGGGC
CAGATGGTAAGCCCTCCCGTATCGTAGTTATCTACACGACGGGGAGTCAGGCAACTATGGATGAACGAAA
TAGACAGATCGCTGAGATAGGTGCCTCACTGATTAAGCATTGGTAACTGTCAGACCAAGTTTACTCATAT
ATACTTTAGATTGATTTAAAACTTCATTTTTAATTTAAAAGGATCTAGGTGAAGATCCTTTTTGATAATC
TCATGACCAAAATCCCTTAACGTGAGTTTTCGTTCCACTGAGCGTCAGACCCCGTAGAAAAGATCAAAGG
ATCTTCTTGAGATCCTTTTTTTCTGCGCGTAATCTGCTGCTTGCAAACAAAAAAACCACCGCTACCAGCG
GTGGTTTGTTTGCCGGATCAAGAGCTACCAACTCTTTTTCCGAAGGTAACTGGCTTCAGCAGAGCGCAGA
TACCAAATACTGTCCTTCTAGTGTAGCCGTAGTTAGGCCACCACTTCAAGAACTCTGTAGCACCGCCTAC
ATACCTCGCTCTGCTAATCCTGTTACCAGTGGCTGCTGCCAGTGGCGATAAGTCGTGTCTTACCGGGTTG
GACTCAAGACGATAGTTACCGGATAAGGCGCAGCGGTCGGGCTGAACGGGGGGTTCGTGCACACAGCCCA
GCTTGGAGCGAACGACCTACACCGAACTGAGATACCTACAGCGTGAGCTATGAGAAAGCGCCACGCTTCC
CGAAGGGAGAAAGGCGGACAGGTATCCGGTAAGCGGCAGGGTCGGAACAGGAGAGCGCACGAGGGAGCTT
CCAGGGGGAAACGCCTGGTATCTTTATAGTCCTGTCGGGTTTCGCCACCTCTGACTTGAGCGTCGATTTT
TGTGATGCTCGTCAGGGGGGCGGAGCCTATGGAAAAACGCCAGCAACGCGGCCTTTTTACGGTTCCTGGC
CTTTTGCTGGCCTTTTGCTCACATGTTCTTTCCTGCGTTATCCCCTGATTCTGTGGATAACCGTATTACC
GCCTTTGAGTGAGCTGATACCGCTCGCCGCAGCCGAACGACCGAGCGCAGCGAGTCAGTGAGCGAGGAAG
CGGAAGAGCGCCTGATGCGGTATTTTCTCCTTACGCATCTGTGCGGTATTTCACACCGCATAAATTCCGA
CACCATCGAATGGCGCAAAACCTTTCGCGGTATGGCATGATAGCGCCCGGAAGAGAGTCAATTCAGGGTG
GTGAATGTGAAACCAGTAACGTTATACGATGTCGCAGAGTATGCCGGTGTCTCTTATCAGACCGTTTCCC
GCGTGGTGAACCAGGCCAGCCACGTTTCTGCGAAAACGCGGGAAAAAGTGGAAGCGGCGATGGCGGAGCT
GAATTACATTCCCAACCGCGTGGCACAACAACTGGCGGGCAAACAGTCGTTGCTGATTGGCGTTGCCACC
TCCAGTCTGGCCCTGCACGCGCCGTCGCAAATTGTCGCGGCGATTAAATCTCGCGCCGATCAACTGGGTG
CCAGCGTGGTGGTGTCGATGGTAGAACGAAGCGGCGTCGAAGCCTGTAAAGCGGCGGTGCACAATCTTCT
CGCGCAACGCGTCAGTGGGCTGATCATTAACTATCCGCTGGATGACCAGGATGCCATTGCTGTGGAAGCT
GCCTGCACTAATGTTCCGGCGTTATTTCTTGATGTCTCTGACCAGACACCCATCAACAGTATTATTTTCT
CCCATGAAGACGGTACGCGACTGGGCGTGGAGCATCTGGTCGCATTGGGTCACCAGCAAATCGCGCTGTT
AGCGGGCCCATTAAGTTCTGTCTCGGCGCGTCTGCGTCTGGCTGGCTGGCATAAATATCTCACTCGCAAT
CAAATTCAGCCGATAGCGGAACGGGAAGGCGACTGGAGTGCCATGTCCGGTTTTCAACAAACCATGCAAA
TGCTGAATGAGGGCATCGTTCCCACTGCGATGCTGGTTGCCAACGATCAGATGGCGCTGGGCGCAATGCG
CGCCATTACCGAGTCCGGGCTGCGCGTTGGTGCGGATATCTCGGTAGTGGGATACGACGATACCGAAGAC
AGCTCATGTTATATCCCGCCGTTAACCACCATCAAACAGGATTTTCGCCTGCTGGGGCAAACCAGCGTGG
ACCGCTTGCTGCAACTCTCTCAGGGCCAGGCGGTGAAGGGCAATCAGCTGTTGCCCGTCTCACTGGTGAA
AAGAAAAACCACGCTAGCGCCCAATACGCAAACCGCCTCTCCCCGCGCGTTGGCCGATTCATTAATGCAG
CTGGCACGACAGGTTTCCCGACTGGAAAGCGGGCAGTGAGCGCAACGCAATTAATGTAAGTTAGCTCACT
CATTAGGCACCCCAGGCTTTACACTTTATGCTTCCGGCTCGTATGTTGTGTGGAATTGTGAGCGGATAAC
AATTTCACACAGGAAACAGCTATGACCATGATTACGGATTCACTGGCCGTCGTTTTACAACGTCGTGACT
GGGAAAACCCTGGCGTTACCCAACTTAATCGCCTTGCAGCACATCCCCCTTTCGCCAGCTGGCGTAATAG
CGAAGAGGCCCGCACCGATCGCCCTTCCCAACAGTTGCGCAGCCTGAATGGCGAATGGCGCTTTGCCTGG
TTTCCGGCACCAGAAGCGGTGCCGGAAAGCTGGCTGGAGTGCGATCTTCCTGAGGCCGATACTGTCGTCG
TCCCCTCAAACTGGCAGATGCACGGTTACGATGCGCCCATCTACACCAACGTGACCTATCCCATTACGGT
CAATCCGCCGTTTGTTCCCACGGAGAATCCGACGGGTTGTTACTCGCTCACATTTAATGTTGATGAAAGC
TGGCTACAGGAAGGCCAGACGCGAATTATTTTTGATGGCGTTGGAATTAGCTTATCGACTGCACGGTGCA
CCAATGCTTCTGGCGTCAGGCAGCCATCGGAAGCTGTGGTATGGCTGTGCAGGTCGTAAATCACTGCATA
ATTCGTGTCGCTCAAGGCGCACTCCCGTTCTGGATAATGTTTTTTGCGCCGACATCATAACGGTTCTGGC
AAATATTCTGAAATGAGCTG
Features (pLannotate 1.2.2; 17 found; start..end, strand, type, name):
      1..29      +  promoter       tac promoter: strong E. coli promoter; hybrid between the trp and lac UV5 promoters
     37..53      +  protein_bind   lac operator: The lac repressor binds to the lac operator to inhibit transcription in E. coli. This inhibition can be relieved by adding lactose or isopropyl-β-D-thiogalactopyranoside (IPTG). lac repressor encoded by lacI
     76..729     +  CDS            GST26_SCHJA: Experimental evidence at protein level: Swiss-Prot protein existence level 1. GST isoenzymes appear to play a central role in the parasite detoxification system. Other functions are also suspected including a role in increasing the solubility of haematin in the parasite gut. From Schistosoma japonicum (Blood fluke).
    760..1134    +  CDS            CYTIP (fragment): CYTIP_HUMAN - Also known as PSCDBP. Experimental evidence at protein level: Swiss-Prot protein existence level 1. By its binding to cytohesin-1 (CYTH1), it modifies activation of ARFs by CYTH1 and its precise function may be to sequester CYTH1 in the cytoplasm. From Homo sapiens (Human).
   1175..1214    +  CDS            rop (fragment): Rop protein, which maintains plasmids at low copy number; rop
   1316..1356    +  misc_feature   bom (fragment): basis of mobility region from pBR322
   1461..1565    +  promoter       AmpR promoter: bla
   1566..2426    +  CDS            AmpR: β-lactamase; bla; confers resistance to ampicillin, carbenicillin, and related antibiotics
   2597..3185    +  rep_origin     ori: high-copy-number ColE1/pMB1/pBR322/pUC origin of replication
   3371..3422    -  misc_feature   bom (fragment): basis of mobility region from pBR322
   3429..3506    +  promoter       lacI promoter: lacI
   3507..4589    +  CDS            lacI: lac repressor; lacI; The lac repressor binds to the lac operator to inhibit transcription in E. coli. This inhibition can be relieved by adding lactose or isopropyl-β-D-thiogalactopyranoside (IPTG).
   4602..4623    +  protein_bind   CAP binding site: CAP binding activates transcription in the presence of cAMP. E. coli catabolite activator protein
   4638..4668    +  promoter       lac promoter: promoter for the E. coli lac operon
   4676..4692    +  protein_bind   lac operator: The lac repressor binds to the lac operator to inhibit transcription in E. coli. This inhibition can be relieved by adding lactose or isopropyl-β-D-thiogalactopyranoside (IPTG). lac repressor encoded by lacI
   4712..4885    +  CDS            lacZα: LacZα fragment of β-galactosidase; lacZ fragment
   5149..5265    -  CDS            yciV (fragment): RNAAM_ECOLI - Also known as trpH From Escherichia coli (strain K12).
