[The description below was written by a language model from this plasmid's Addgene catalogue record and pLannotate feature annotations shown in this document.]
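Description:
CYTIP_PDZ_1 is a bacterial expression plasmid built on the pGEX-6P-1 backbone for producing the PDZ domain of human CYTIP (also known as PSCDBP) as a glutathione S-transferase fusion in E. coli. The sequenced plasmid is about 5.3 kb. It replicates from a ColE1/pMB1-type origin and is selected with ampicillin through the β-lactamase (AmpR) gene and its own promoter. Short remnants of the pBR322 rop and bom regions are also annotated, as are a lac promoter/lacZα segment and a small E. coli yciV fragment. These appear to be backbone carry-over rather than functional payload.

The expression cassette starts with the hybrid tac promoter followed by a lac operator. The plasmid also carries lacI with its own promoter, so the lac repressor keeps transcription off until it is relieved by IPTG. Downstream lies the Schistosoma japonicum GST coding sequence, followed after a short linker by a CYTIP fragment of roughly 375 bp that covers only the PDZ-containing part of the protein. CYTIP binds cytohesin-1 and is thought to sequester it in the cytoplasm. In pGEX-6P vectors the GST–insert linker normally encodes a PreScission protease site for tag removal, but this site is not annotated in the feature table. The restriction sites used for cloning are not recorded.

The N-terminal GST tag allows affinity purification on glutathione resin. The stated purpose is expression and purification of the isolated PDZ domain, and the plasmid belongs to a collection made to map peptide-binding specificity across the PDZ domain family.
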