Addgene plasmid #103930: CYTIP_PDZ_1
Purpose: Protein expression and purification of PSCDBP PDZ domain
Depositing lab: Sachdev Sidhu. Depositing organization: University of Toronto. Publication: A specificity map for the PDZ domain family. Tonikian R, Zhang Y, Sazinsky SL, Currell B, Yeh JH, Reva B, Held HA, Appleton BA, Evangelista M, Wu Y, Xin X, Chan AC, Seshagiri S, Lasky LA, Sander C, Boone C, Bader GD, Sidhu SS. PLoS Biol. 2008 Sep 30;6(9):e239. doi: 10.1371/journal.pbio.0060239. PubMed 18828675.
Backbone
  Vector backbone: pGEX-6P-1
  Backbone size w/o insert (bp): 4984
  Vector type: Bacterial Expression
Growth in bacteria
  Bacterial resistance: Ampicillin, 100 μg/mL
  Growth temperature: 37°C
  Growth strain: DH5alpha
  Copy number: Unknown
Gene/Insert
  Gene/Insert name: CYTIP (alt name: PSCDBP PDZ)
  Species: H. sapiens (human)
  Entrez Gene: CYTIP (a.k.a. B3-1, CASP, CYBR, CYTHIP, HE, PSCDBP)
  Promoter: tac
  Tag / fusion protein: GST (N terminal on backbone)
  Cloning method: Restriction Enzyme; 5′ cloning site unknown (unknown if destroyed); 3′ cloning site unknown (unknown if destroyed)
  Sequencing primers: 5′ pGEX Fwd
Terms and licenses: Academic/Nonprofit Terms; Industry Terms: Not Available to Industry
How to cite: CYTIP_PDZ_1 was a gift from Sachdev Sidhu (Addgene plasmid # 103930 ; http://n2t.net/addgene:103930 ; RRID:Addgene_103930)
